Addgene plasmid #169665: pTS2334_Tier3(Lenti_inverse)-rtTA-YPet_Puro
Purpose: Tier-3 vector for lentiviral stable integration of the rtTA and puromyine - Ypet selection cassette in inverted direction with polyA (PRPBSA-YPet-p2a-PuroR::PPGK-rtTA-pA::A3-pA)
Depositing lab: Martin Fussenegger. Depositing organization: ETH Zurich (Swiss Federal Institute of Technology). Publication: A versatile plasmid architecture for mammalian synthetic biology (VAMSyB). Haellman V, Strittmatter T, Bertschi A, Stucheli P, Fussenegger M. Metab Eng. 2021 Jul;66:41-50. doi: 10.1016/j.ymben.2021.04.003. Epub 2021 Apr 18. PubMed 33857582.
Backbone
  Vector backbone: pTS1108 (pUC57-based)
  Backbone size w/o insert (bp): 5684
  Vector type: Mammalian Expression
  Selectable markers: Puromycin
Growth in bacteria
  Bacterial resistance: Ampicillin, 100 μg/mL
  Growth temperature: 37°C
  Growth strain: DH5alpha
  Copy number: High Copy
Gene/Insert
  Gene/Insert name: PPGK-driven rtTA expression and PRPBSA-driven YPet and PuroR expression (alt name: A1::PPGK-rtTA::PRPBSA-YPet-p2A-PuroR)
  Species: Synthetic; E. coli
  Promoter: PhCMV / PPGK / RPBSA
  Cloning method: Restriction Enzyme; 5′ cloning site Unknown (unknown if destroyed)
  Sequencing primers: 5′ CTGGCACGACAGGTTTCCCGACTGG; 3′ CMV-for
Terms and licenses: Academic/Nonprofit Terms; Industry Terms: Not Available to Industry
How to cite: pTS2334_Tier3(Lenti_inverse)-rtTA-YPet_Puro was a gift from Martin Fussenegger (Addgene plasmid # 169665 ; http://n2t.net/addgene:169665 ; RRID:Addgene_169665)
