[The description below was written by a language model from this plasmid's Addgene catalogue record and pLannotate feature annotations shown in this document.]
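Description:
pTS2334_Tier3(Lenti_inverse)-rtTA-YPet_Puro is a 9.1 kb third-generation-style, self-inactivating lentiviral transfer plasmid from the VAMSyB modular cloning system, built on the pUC57-derived backbone pTS1108. It is propagated in E. coli through a high-copy ColE1/pUC origin with ampicillin resistance. The viral frame comprises a CMV enhancer/promoter fused to a truncated HIV-1 5' LTR (which drives genomic RNA production in packaging cells independently of Tat), the Ψ packaging signal with a gag fragment, the RRE for Rev-dependent nuclear export, cPPT/CTS, WPRE and a ΔU3 3' LTR that inactivates LTR promoter activity after integration.

The defining feature is that the payload lies in the opposite orientation to the viral genome: in the annotated sequence all lentiviral elements are on the minus strand, while the expression cassettes are on the plus strand. This inverse layout allows each cassette to carry its own polyadenylation signal, which in the forward orientation would prematurely terminate the genomic transcript. One unit uses the mouse PGK promoter to express the reverse tetracycline transactivator (annotated as rtTA3 with a VP16-derived minimal activation domain), followed by a synthetic poly(A) signal. The other, according to the catalogue fields, uses the RPBSA promoter, which the feature table does not annotate, to express YPet yellow fluorescent protein linked by a P2A peptide to puromycin N-acetyltransferase. A bGH poly(A) signal upstream of the PGK unit appears to correspond to the remaining assembly position. Short lacI, lacZα and SV40 promoter hits are probably cloning remnants.

The construct is intended for generating stable mammalian cell lines that constitutively express rtTA, selectable by puromycin or by yellow fluorescence, as hosts for doxycycline-inducible Tet-responsive circuits.
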