Features (pLannotate 1.2.2; 24 found; start..end, strand, type, name):
    257..845     +  rep_origin     ori: high-copy-number ColE1/pMB1/pBR322/pUC origin of replication
    908..1141    -  LTR            3' LTR (ΔU3): self-inactivating 3' long terminal repeat (LTR) from HIV-1
   1143..1162    -  misc_feature   cPPT/CTS (fragment): central polypurine tract and central termination sequence of HIV-1
   1213..1801    -  misc_feature   WPRE: woodchuck hepatitis virus posttranscriptional regulatory element
   1805..1843    +  CDS            lacI (fragment): lac repressor; lacI; The lac repressor binds to the lac operator to inhibit transcription in E. coli. This inhibition can be relieved by adding lactose or isopropyl-β-D-thiogalactopyranoside (IPTG).
   1981..2205    +  polyA_signal   bGH poly(A) signal: bovine growth hormone polyadenylation signal
   2214..2231    +  promoter       SV40 promoter (fragment): SV40 enhancer and early promoter
   2253..2752    +  promoter       PGK promoter: mouse phosphoglycerate kinase 1 promoter
   2811..3499    +  CDS            rtTA3 (fragment): reverse tetracycline transactivator 3 activates expression from Tet-responsive promoters in the presence of doxycycline
   3429..3539    +  CDS            VP48: 3 tandem repeats of the minimal activation domain of herpes simplex virus VP16 (Cheng et al., 2013)
   3623..3644    +  polyA_signal   poly(A) signal (fragment): synthetic polyadenylation signal
   3684..3700    -  CDS            lacZα (fragment): LacZα fragment of β-galactosidase; lacZ fragment
   4373..5086    +  CDS            YPet: YPet is a basic (constitutively fluorescent) yellow fluorescent protein published in 2005, derived from Aequorea victoria. It has moderate acid sensitivity.
   5189..5782    +  CDS            PuroR: puromycin N-acetyltransferase; pac from Streptomyces alboniger; confers resistance to puromycin
   5966..6083    -  misc_feature   cPPT/CTS: central polypurine tract and central termination sequence of HIV-1
   6133..6233    -  CDS            Rev (fragment): human immunodeficiency virus 1 (HIV-1) Rev protein; rev; enhances nuclear export of unspliced and incompletely spliced viral mRNAs
   6610..6843    -  misc_feature   RRE: The Rev response element (RRE) of HIV-1 allows for Rev-dependent mRNA export from the nucleus to the cytoplasm.
   6989..7352    -  CDS            HIV-1 gag (fragment): gag protein from human immunodeficiency virus 1; gag
   7336..7461    -  misc_feature   HIV-1 Ψ: packaging signal of human immunodeficiency virus type 1
   7508..7688    -  LTR            5' LTR (truncated): truncated 5' long terminal repeat (LTR) from HIV-1
   7706..7905    -  promoter       CMV promoter: human cytomegalovirus (CMV) immediate early promoter
   7906..8209    -  enhancer       CMV enhancer: human cytomegalovirus immediate early enhancer
   8257..8361    +  promoter       AmpR promoter: bla
   8362..136     +  CDS            AmpR (across the origin): β-lactamase; bla; confers resistance to ampicillin, carbenicillin, and related antibiotics
>Addgene plasmid #169665 | pTS2334_Tier3(Lenti_inverse)-rtTA-YPet_Puro | addgene full sequence | sequence record 365640 | Addgene NGS Result
TATCATTGCAGCACTGGGGCCAGATGGTAAGCCCTCCCGTATCGTAGTTATCTACACGACGGGGAGTCAG
GCAACTATGGATGAACGAAATAGACAGATCGCTGAGATAGGTGCCTCACTGATTAAGCATTGGTAACTGT
CAGACCAAGTTTACTCATATATACTTTAGATTGATTTAAAACTTCATTTTTAATTTAAAAGGATCTAGGT
GAAGATCCTTTTTGATAATCCCCGTAGAAAAGATCAAAGGATCTTCTTGAGATCCTTTTTTTCTGCGCGT
AATCTGCTGCTTGCAAACAAAAAAACCACCGCTACCAGCGGTGGTTTGTTTGCCGGATCAAGAGCTACCA
ACTCTTTTTCCGAAGGTAACTGGCTTCAGCAGAGCGCAGATACCAAATACTGTTCTTCTAGTGTAGCCGT
AGTTAGGCCACCACTTCAAGAACTCTGTAGCACCGCCTACATACCTCGCTCTGCTAATCCTGTTACCAGT
GGCTGCTGCCAGTGGCGATAAGTCGTGTCTTACCGGGTTGGACTCAAGACGATAGTTACCGGATAAGGCG
CAGCGGTCGGGCTGAACGGGGGGTTCGTGCACACAGCCCAGCTTGGAGCGAACGACCTACACCGAACTGA
GATACCTACAGCGTGAGCTATGAGAAAGCGCCACGCTTCCCGAAGGGAGAAAGGCGGACAGGTATCCGGT
AAGCGGCAGGGTCGGAACAGGAGAGCGCACGAGGGAGCTTCCAGGGGGAAACGCCTGGTATCTTTATAGT
CCTGTCGGGTTTCGCCACCTCTGACTTGAGCGTCGATTTTTGTGATGCTCGTCAGGGGGGCGGAGCCTAT
GGAAAAACGCCAGCAACGCGGCCTTTTTACGGTTCCTGGCCTTTTGCTGGCCTTTTGCTCACATGTCTGC
TAGAGATTTTCCACACTGACTAAAAGGGTCTGAGGGATCTCTAGTTACCAGAGTCACACAACAGACGGGC
ACACACTACTTGAAGCACTCAAGGCAAACTTTATTGAGGCTTAAGCAGTGGGTTCCCTAGTTAGCCAGAG
AGCTCCCAGGCTCAGATCTGGTCTAACCAGAGAAACCCAGTACAAGCAAAAAGCAGATCTTGTCTTCGTT
GGGAGTGAATTAGCCCTTCCAGTCCCCCCTTTTCTTTTAAAAAGTGGCTAAGATCTACAGCTGCCTTGTA
AGTCATTGGTCTTAAAGTCGACGCGGGGAGGCGGCCCAAAGGGAGATCCGACTCGTCTGAGGGCGAAGGC
GAAGACGCGGAAGAGGCCGCAGAGCCGGCAGCAGGCCGCGGGAAGGAAGGTCCGCTGGATTGAGGGCCGA
AGGGACGTAGCAGAAGGACGTCCCGCGCAGAATCCAGGTGGCAACACAGGCGAGCAGCCAAGGAAAGGAC
GATGATTTCCCCGACAACACCACGGAATTGTCAGTGCCCAACAGCCGAGCCCCTGTCCAGCAGCGGGCAA
GGCAGGCGGCGATGAGTTCCGCCGTGGCAATAGGGAGGGGGAAAGCGAAAGTCCCGGAAAGGAGCTGACA
GGTGGTGGCAATGCCCCAACCAGTGGGGGTTGCGTCAGCAAACACAGTGCACACCACGCCACGTTGCCTG
ACAACGGGCCACAACTCCTCATAAAGAGACAGCAACCAGGATTTATACAAGGAGGAGAAAATGAAAGCCA
TACGGGAAGCAATAGCATGATACAAAGGCATTAAAGCAGCGTATCCACATAGCGTAAAAGGAGCAACATA
GTTAAGAATACCAGTCAATCTTTCACAAATTTTGTAATCCAGAGGTTGATTGATCTGGCACGACAGGTTT
CCCGACTGGAAAGCGGGCAGTGAGCGCAACGCAATTAATAGCTACGCGTGGTACCCTCGAGGAGCTCTTC
GAAGCGGAATTCACCATGACTAGTGCTAGCGGATCCACCGGTGTCTAGAAAGCTTTGAGGCCGGCCTGCA
GGCCCGCTGATCAGCCTCGACTGTGCCTTCTAGTTGCCAGCCATCTGTTGTTTGCCCCTCCCCCGTGCCT
TCCTTGACCCTGGAAGGTGCCACTCCCACTGTCCTTTCCTAATAAAATGAGGAAATTGCATCGCATTGTC
TGAGTAGGTGTCATTCTATTCTGGGGGGTGGGGTGGGGCAGGACAGCAAGGGGGAGGATTGGGAAGACAA
TAGCAGGCATGCTGGGGATGCGGTGGGCTCTATGGTAGCTTAGGAGGCGGAAAGAACCAGCGCGTGGTAC
CCTCGAGCTACCGGGTAGGGGAGGCGCTTTTCCCAAGGCAGTCTGGAGCATGCGCTTTAGCAGCCCCGCT
GGGCACTTGGCGCTACACAAGTGGCCTCTGGCCTCGCACACATTCCACATCCACCGGTAGGCGCCAACCG
GCTCCGTTCTTTGGTGGCCCCTTCGCGCCACCTTCTACTCCTCCCCTAGTCAGGAAGTTCCCCCCCGCCC
CGCAGCTCGCGTCGTGCAGGACGTGACAAATGGAAGTAGCACGTCTCAGTAGTCTCGTGCAGATGGACAG
CACCGCTGAGCAATGGAAGCGGGTAGGCCTTTGGGGCAGCGGCCAATAGCAGCTTTGCTCCTTCGCTTTC
TGGGCTCAGAGGCTGGGAAGGGGTGGGTCCGGGGGCGGGCTCAGGGGCGGGCTCAGGGGCGGGGCGGGCG
CCCGAAGGTCCTCCGGAGGCCCGGCATTCTGCACGCTTCAAAAGCGCACGTCTGCCGCGCTGTTCTCCTC
TTCCTCATCTCCGGGCCTTTCGACCTCCAGCCCGAGCTCGGTATAGGGAGACCGAATTCACCATGACTAG
TGGATCAAGACTGGACAAGAGCAAAGTCATAAACTCTGCTCTGGAATTACTCAATGGAGTCGGTATCGAA
GGCCTGACGACAAGGAAACTCGCTCAAAAGCTGGGAGTTGAGCAGCCTACCCTGTACTGGCACGTGAAGA
ACAAGCGGGCCCTGCTCGATGCCCTGCCAATCGAGATGCTGGACAGGCATCATACCCACTCCTGCCCCCT
GGAAGGCGAGTCATGGCAAGACTTTCTGCGGAACAACGCCAAGTCATACCGCTGTGCTCTCCTCTCACAT
CGCGACGGGGCTAAAGTGCATCTCGGCACCCGCCCAACAGAGAAACAGTACGAAACCCTGGAAAATCAGC
TCGCGTTCCTGTGTCAGCAAGGCTTCTCCCTGGAGAACGCACTGTACGCTCTGTCCGCCGTGGGCCACTT
TACACTGGGCTGCGTATTGGAGGAACAGGAGCATCAAGTAGCAAAAGAGGAAAGAGAGACACCTACCACC
GATTCTATGCCCCCACTTCTGAAACAAGCAATTGAGCTGTTCGACCGGCAGGGAGCCGAACCTGCCTTCC
TTTTCGGCCTGGAACTAATCATATGTGGCCTGGAGAAACAGCTAAAGTGCGAAAGCGGCGGGCCGACCGA
CGCCCTTGACGATTTTGACTTAGACATGCTCCCAGCCGATGCCCTTGACGACTTTGACCTTGATATGCTG
CCTGCTGACGCTCTTGACGATTTTGACCTTGACATGCTCCCCGGGGCTAGCGGATCCACCGGTGTCTAGA
AAGCTATACAGGTGCACCGCTTTATAATAAAACTGATACAGAGAACGTTATCATGTGTGTTGGTTTTTTT
TGTGTGTGCGGTTTAAGGGAGCCTCGGTCATAGCTGTTTCCTGTGTAAAACGACGGCCAGCGCGTGGTAC
CCTCGAGCGTGACCCTGTCTCACAAAATAAAGTAAGCCCGGACTGAGTGCGGAAAGGCGGGCCTGGCGGG
TCTGGACTCCCCATGCGGGCCACCAGAGGCCCTGCAGCCTTCAGTCGCTTGAAGGGGTAATGGCGCTTCC
ACTCACAAACATGGCGGACAGAGCGTGTGAACGAGATGAACAGCCCCTCAAAAATATGGCCGCCGAGGCT
GGACGGCCGTGCCCCAGCAGCACCGCCTCCGCGCCCCACGTGATCTCTCGCCGGGCACAGCGCTGACCGC
GGAGGTCCAACCGGAAGAATGTCCGGATTGGACATTCGGAAGAGGGCCCGCCTTCCCTGGGGAATCTCTG
CGCACGCGCAGAACGCTTCGACCAATGAAAACACAGGAAGCCGTCCGCGCAACCGCGTTGCGTCACTTCT
GCCGCCCCTGTTTCAAGGTATATAGCCGTAGACGGAACTTCGCCTTTCTCTCGGCCTTAGCGCCATTTTT
TTGGGTGAGTGTTTTTTGGTTCCTGCGTTGGGATTCCGTGTACAATCCATAGACATCTGACCTCGGCACT
TAGCATCATCACAGCAAACTAACTGTAGCCTTTCTCTCTTTCCCTGTAGAAACCTCTGCACCTAGGGAGC
TCGAATTCACCATGACTAGTGGTGGTTCTGGTGTGAGCAAAGGCGAAGAGCTGTTCACCGGCGTGGTGCC
CATCCTGGTGGAGCTGGACGGCGACGTGAACGGCCACAAGTTCAGCGTGAGCGGCGAGGGCGAGGGCGAC
GCCACCTACGGCAAGCTGACCCTGAAGCTGCTGTGCACCACCGGCAAGCTGCCCGTGCCCTGGCCCACCC
TGGTGACCACCCTGGGCTACGGCGTGCAGTGCTTCGCCCGGTACCCCGACCACATGAAGCAGCACGACTT
CTTCAAGAGCGCCATGCCCGAGGGCTACGTGCAGGAGCGGACCATCTTCTTCAAGGACGACGGCAACTAC
AAGACCCGGGCCGAGGTGAAGTTCGAGGGCGACACCCTGGTGAACCGGATCGAGCTGAAGGGCATCGACT
TCAAGGAGGACGGCAACATCCTGGGCCACAAGCTGGAGTACAACTACAACAGCCACAACGTGTACATCAC
CGCCGACAAGCAGAAGAACGGCATCAAGGCCAACTTCAAGATCCGGCACAACATCGAGGACGGCGGCGTG
CAGCTGGCCGACCACTACCAGCAGAACACCCCCATCGGCGACGGCCCCGTGCTGCTGCCCGACAACCACT
ACCTGAGCTACCAGAGCGCCCTGTTCAAGGACCCCAACGAGAAGCGGGACCACATGGTGCTGCTGGAGTT
CCTGACCGCCGCCGGCATCACCGAGGGCATGGACGAGCTGTACAAGGCTAGTGGTGGTTCTGGTGGAAGC
GGAGCTACTAACTTCAGCCTGCTGAAGCAGGCTGGTGACGTGGAGGAGAACCCTGGACCTGCTAGTGGTG
GTTCTGGTACCGAGTACAAGCCCACGGTGCGCCTCGCCACCCGCGACGACGTCCCCCGGGCCGTACGCAC
CCTCGCCGCCGCGTTCGCCGACTACCCCGCCACGCGCCACACCGTCGACCCGGACCGCCACATCGAGCGG
GTCACCGAGCTGCAAGAACTCTTCCTCACGCGCGTCGGGCTCGACATCGGCAAGGTGTGGGTCGCGGACG
ACGGCGCCGCGGTGGCGGTCTGGACCACGCCGGAGAGCGTCGAAGCGGGGGCGGTGTTCGCCGAGATCGG
CCCGCGCATGGCCGAGTTGAGCGGTTCCCGGCTGGCCGCGCAGCAACAGATGGAAGGCCTCCTGGCGCCG
CACCGGCCCAAGGAGCCCGCGTGGTTCCTGGCCACCGTCGGCGTGTCGCCCGACCACCAGGGCAAGGGTC
TGGGCAGCGCCGTCGTGCTCCCCGGAGTGGAGGCGGCCGAGCGCGCCGGGGTGCCCGCCTTCCTGGAGAC
ATCCGCGCCCCGCAACCTCCCCTTCTACGAGCGGCTCGGCTTCACCGTCACCGCCGACGTCGAGGTGCCC
GAAGGACCGCGCACCTGGTGCATGACCCGCAAGCCCGGTGCCGCTAGCGGATCCACCGGTGTCTAGAAAG
CTCAGAAATTATGAGAGCGTTTAATAAAGTATTGACTATGGTTGACAAAACGTGTGTTGGAGTTTTTTGT
GTGCTTTGTCATCAACTGAGCCAGTAGCGCGTGACCAAGTATCCCCGCTTCTTCTCGCGTCACTGCTGTC
CCTGTAATAAACCCGAAAATTTTGAATTTTTGTAATTTGTTTTTGTAATTCTTTAGTTTGTATGTCTGTT
GCTATTATGTCTACTATTCTTTCCCCTGCACTGTACCCCCCAATCCCCCCTTTTCTTTTAAAATTGTGGA
TGAATACTGCCATTTGTCTGCAGAATTGGCGCACGCAGTGCCGATCCGTTCACTAATCGAATGGATCTGT
CTCTGTCTCTCTCTCCACCTTCTTCTTCTATTCCTTCGGGCCTGTCGGGTCCCCTCGGGGTTGGGAGGTG
GGTCTGAAACGATAATGGTGAATATCCCTGCCTAACTCTATTCACTATAGAAAGTACAGCAAAAACTATT
CTTAAACCTACCAAGCCTCCTACTATCATTATGAATAATTTTATATACCACAGCCAATTTGTTATGTTAA
ACCAATTCCACAAACTTGCCCATTTATCTAATTCCAATAATTCTTGTTCATTCTTTTCTTGCTGGTTTTG
CGATTCTTCAATTAAGGAGTGTATTAAGCTTGTGTAATTGTTAATTTCTCTGTCCCACTCCATCCAGGTC
GTGTGATTCCAAATCTGTTCCAGAGATTTATTACTCCAACTAGCATTCCAAGGCACAGCAGTGGTGCAAA
TGAGTTTTCCAGAGCAACCCCAAATCCCCAGGAGCTGTTGATCCTTTAGGTATCTTTCCACAGCCAGGAT
TCTTGCCTGGAGCTGCTTGATGCCCCAGACTGTGAGTTGCAACAGATGCTGTTGCGCCTCAATAGCCCTC
AGCAAATTGTTCTGCTGCTGCACTATACCAGACAATAATTGTCTGGCCTGTACCGTCAGCGTCATTGACG
CTGCGCCCATAGTGCTTCCTGCTGCTCCCAAGAACCCAAGGAACAAAGCTCCTATTCCCACTGCTCTTTT
TTCTCTCTGCACCACTCTTCTCTTTGCCTTGGTGGGTGCTACTCCTAATGGTTCAATTTTTACTACTTTA
TATTTATATAATTCACTTCTCCAATTGTCCCTCATATCTCCTCCTCCAGGTCTGAAGATCAGCGGCCGCT
TGCTGTGCGGTGGTCTTACTTTTGTTTTGCTCTTCCTCTATCTTGTCTAAAGCTTCCTTGGTGTCTTTTA
TCTCTATCCTTTGATGCACACAATAGAGGGTTGCTACTGTATTATATAATGATCTAAGTTCTTCTGATCC
TGTCTGAAGGGATGGTTGTAGCTGTCCCAGTATTTGTCTACAGCCTTCTGATGTTTCTAACAGGCCAGGA
TTAACTGCGAATCGTTCTAGCTCCCTGCTTGCCCATACTATATGTTTTAATTTATATTTTTTCTTTCCCC
CTGGCCTTAACCGAATTTTTTCCCATCGCGATCTAATTCTCCCCCGCTTAATACTGACGCTCTCGCACCC
ATCTCTCTCCTTCTAGCCTCCGCTAGTCAAAATTTTTGGCGTACTCACCAGTCGCCGCCCCTCGCCTCTT
GCCGTGCGCGCTTCAGCAAGCCGAGTCCTGCGTCGAGAGAGCTCCTCTGGTTTCCCTTTCGCTTTCAAGT
CCCTGTTCGGGCGCCACTGCTAGAGATTTTCCACACTGACTAAAAGGGTCTGAGGGATCTCTAGTTACCA
GAGTCACACAACAGACGGGCACACACTACTTGAAGCACTCAAGGCAAACTTTATTGAGGCTTAAGCAGTG
GGTTCCCTAGTTAGCCAGAGAGCTCCCAGGCTCAGATCTGGTCTAACCAGAGAAACCCAGTACAGGCAAA
ACGCGCTGCTTATATAGACCTCCCACCGTACACGCCTACCGCCCATTTGCGTCAATGGGGCGGAGTTGTT
ACGACATTTTGGAAAGTCCCGTTGATTTTGGTGCCAAAACAAACTCCCATTGACGTCAATGGGGTGGAGA
CTTGGAAATCCCCGTGAGTCAAACCGCTATCCACGCCCATTGATGTACTGCCAAAACCGCATCACCATGG
TAATAGCGATGACTAATACGTAGATGTACTGCCAAGTAGGAAAGTCCCATAAGGTCATGTACTGGGCATA
ATGCCAGGCGGGCCATTTACCGTCATTGACGTCAATAGGGGGCGTACTTGGCATATGATACACTTGATGT
ACTGCCAAGTGGGCAGTTTACCGTAAATACTCCACCCATTGACGTCAATGGAAAGTCCCTATTGGCGTTA
CTATGGGAACATACGTCATTATTGACGTCAATGGGCGGGGGTCGTTGGGCGGTCAGCCAGGCGGGCCATT
TACCGTAAGTTATGTAACGAGATCTTGGTTTCTTAGACGTCAGGTGGCACTTTTCGGGGAAATGTGCGCG
GAACCCCTATTTGTTTATTTTTCTAAATACATTCAAATATGTATCCGCTCATGAGACAATAACCCTGATA
AATGCTTCAATAATATTGAAAAAGGAAGAGTATGAGTATTCAACATTTCCGTGTCGCCCTTATTCCCTTT
TTTGCGGCATTTTGCCTTCCTGTTTTTGCTCACCCAGAAACGCTGGTGAAAGTAAAAGATGCTGAAGATC
AGTTGGGTGCACGAGTGGGTTACATCGAACTGGATCTCAACAGCGGTAAGATCCTTGAGAGTTTTCGCCC
CGAAGAACGTTTTCCAATGATGAGCACTTTTAAAGTTCTGCTATGTGGCGCGGTATTATCCCGTATTGAC
GCCGGGCAAGAGCAACTCGGTCGCCGCATACACTATTCTCAGAATGACTTGGTTGAGTACTCACCAGTCA
CAGAAAAGCATCTTACGGATGGCATGACAGTAAGAGAATTATGCAGTGCTGCCATAACCATGAGTGATAA
CACTGCGGCCAACTTACTTCTGACAACGATCGGAGGACCGAAGGAGCTAACCGCTTTTTTGCACAACATG
GGGGATCATGTAACTCGCCTTGATCGTTGGGAACCGGAGCTGAATGAAGCCATACCAAACGACGAGCGTG
ACACCACGATGCCTGTAGCAATGGCAACAACGTTGCGCAAACTATTAACTGGCGAACTACTTACTCTAGC
TTCCCGGCAACAATTAATAGACTGGATGGAGGCGGATAAAGTTGCAGGACCACTTCTGCGCTCGGCCCTT
CCGGCTGGCTGGTTTATTGCTGATAAATCTGGAGCCGGTGAGCGTGGGAGCCGCGG
